Addgene plasmid #195662: pBEL2541
Purpose: Complementation of MlaC(V68R)
Depositing lab: Gira Bhabha & Damian Ekiert. Depositing organization: NYU Grossman School of Medicine. Publication: Protein-protein interactions in the Mla lipid transport system probed by computational structure prediction and deep mutational scanning. MacRae MR, Puvanendran D, Haase MAB, Coudray N, Kolich L, Lam C, Baek M, Bhabha G, Ekiert DC. J Biol Chem. 2023 Apr 24:104744. doi: 10.1016/j.jbc.2023.104744. PubMed 37100290.
Backbone
  Vector backbone: pBAD
  Vector type: Bacterial Expression
Growth in bacteria
  Bacterial resistance: Ampicillin, 100 μg/mL
  Growth temperature: 37°C
  Growth strain: DH5alpha
  Copy number: High Copy
Gene/Insert
  Gene/Insert name: MlaC
  Species: E. coli
  Mutation: MlaC(V68R)
  Cloning method: Gibson Cloning
Terms and licenses: Academic/Nonprofit Terms; Industry Terms: Not Available to Industry
Depositor comments: Please visit https://www.biorxiv.org/content/10.1101/2022.12.09.519820v1 for bioRxiv preprint.
How to cite: pBEL2541 was a gift from Gira Bhabha & Damian Ekiert (Addgene plasmid # 195662 ; http://n2t.net/addgene:195662 ; RRID:Addgene_195662)
