[The description below was written by a language model from this plasmid's Addgene catalogue record and pLannotate feature annotations shown in this document.]
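Description:
pBEL2541 is a bacterial expression plasmid built on a pBAD backbone, about 5.2 kb in the sequenced record, that carries the E. coli mlaC gene with a V68R point substitution. It replicates in E. coli from a ColE1/pMB1-type origin, is listed as high copy, and is selected with ampicillin through a β-lactamase (AmpR) cassette driven by its own bla promoter. The backbone also carries an M13 phage origin, which in principle allows production of single-stranded DNA with helper phage. Short fragments of bom, rop, the tetracycline resistance gene and its promoter are annotated too. These are pBR322-derived remnants and are not expected to be functional.

The mlaC coding sequence sits just downstream of the araBAD promoter, and araC is encoded in the opposite orientation. AraC represses the promoter when L-arabinose is absent and activates it when the sugar is present, so expression of the mutant protein can be tuned by inducer level. Transcription ends at the rrnB T1 and T2 terminators, which are preceded by the 5S rRNA segment that usually accompanies them in pBAD vectors. No epitope or purification tag is annotated. MlaC is the periplasmic component of the Mla phospholipid transport system, which maintains outer membrane lipid asymmetry, and it is thought to shuttle phospholipid across the periplasm to the inner membrane MlaFEDB complex.

The stated purpose is complementation with MlaC(V68R), that is, supplying the mutant allele from a plasmid to test whether it can substitute for the wild-type protein. It comes from a study that probed protein-protein interactions in the Mla system by structure prediction and deep mutational scanning. The record does not state the host strain used for complementation or the phenotype of the mutant.
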