Features (pLannotate 1.2.2; 14 found; start..end, strand, type, name):
    562..613     -  misc_feature   bom (fragment): basis of mobility region from pBR322
    729..768     -  CDS            rop (fragment): Rop protein, which maintains plasmids at low copy number; rop
    769..954     -  CDS            TcR (fragment): tetracycline efflux protein; tet; confers resistance to tetracycline
    964..982     +  promoter       tet promoter (fragment): E. coli promoter for tetracycline efflux protein gene
   1072..1950    -  CDS            araC: L-arabinose regulatory protein; araC
   1977..2261    +  promoter       araBAD promoter: araBAD; promoter of the L-arabinose operon of E. coli; the araC regulatory gene is transcribed in the opposite direction (Guzman et al., 1995)
   2308..2940    +  CDS            mlaC: MLAC_ECOLI - Also known as yrbC. Experimental evidence at protein level: Swiss-Prot protein existence level 1. Involved in a phospholipid transport pathway that maintains lipid asymmetry in the outer membrane by retrograde trafficking of phospholipids from the outer membrane to the inner membrane. May transfer phospholipid across the periplasmic space and deliver it to the MlaFEDB complex at the inner membrane. From Escherichia coli (strain K12).
   3119..3234    +  ncRNA          5S rRNA: Accession: RF00001 - 5S ribosomal RNA
   3238..3324    +  terminator     rrnB T1 terminator: Escherichia coli rrnB; transcription terminator T1 from the E. coli rrnB gene
   3416..3443    +  terminator     rrnB T2 terminator: transcription terminator T2 from the E. coli rrnB gene
   3462..3553    +  promoter       AmpR promoter: bla
   3554..4414    +  CDS            AmpR: β-lactamase; bla; confers resistance to ampicillin, carbenicillin, and related antibiotics
   4456..4836    +  rep_origin     M13 ori (sequence partly withheld): M13 bacteriophage origin of replication; arrow indicates direction of (+) strand synthesis
   5022..376     +  rep_origin     ori (across the origin): high-copy-number ColE1/pMB1/pBR322/pUC origin of replication
>Addgene plasmid #195662 | pBEL2541 | addgene full sequence | sequence record 382993 | Addgene NGS Result
TCTGCTAATCCTGTTACCAGTGGCTGCTGCCAGTGGCGATAAGTCGTGTCTTACCGGGTTGGACTCAAGA
CGATAGTTACCGGATAAGGCGCAGCGGTCGGGCTGAACGGGGGGTTCGTGCACACAGCCCAGCTTGGAGC
GAACGACCTACACCGAACTGAGATACCTACAGCGTGAGCTATGAGAAAGCGCCACGCTTCCCGAAGGGAG
AAAGGCGGACAGGTATCCGGTAAGCGGCAGGGTCGGAACAGGAGAGCGCACGAGGGAGCTTCCAGGGGGA
AACGCCTGGTATCTTTATAGTCCTGTCGGGTTTCGCCACCTCTGACTTGAGCGTCGATTTTTGTGATGCT
CGTCAGGGGGGCGGAGCCTATGGAAAAACGCCAGCAACGCGGCCTTTTTACGGTTCCTGGCCTTTTGCTG
GCCTTTTGCTCACATGTTCTTTCCTGCGTTATCCCCTGATTCTGTGGATAACCGTATTACCGCCTTTGAG
TGAGCTGATACCGCTCGCCGCAGCCGAACGACCGAGCGCAGCGAGTCAGTGAGCGAGGAAGCGGAAGAGC
GCCTGATGCGGTATTTTCTCCTTACGCATCTGTGCGGTATTTCACACCGCATAGGGTCATGGCTGCGCCC
CGACACCCGCCAACACCCGCTGACGCGCCCTGACGGGCTTGTCTGCTCCCGGCATCCGCTTACAGACAAG
CTGTGACCGTCTCCGGGAGCTGCATGTGTCAGAGGTTTTCACCGTCATCACCGAAACGCGCGAGGCAGAA
GGAGATGGCGCCCAACAGTCCCCCGGCCACGGGGCCTGCCACCATACCCACGCCGAAACAAGCGCTCATG
AGCCCGAAGTGGCGAGCCCGATCTTCCCCATCGGTGATGTCGGCGATATAGGCGCCAGCAACCGCACCTG
TGGCGCCGGTGATGCCGGCCACGATGCGTCCGGCGTAGAGGATCTGCTCATGTTTGACAGCTTATCATCG
ATGCATAATGTGCCTGTCAAATGGACGAAGCAGGGATTCTGCAAACCCTATGCTACTCCGTCAAGCCGTC
AATTGTCTGATTCGTTACCAATTATGACAACTTGACGGCTACATCATTCACTTTTTCTTCACAACCGGCA
CGGAACTCGCTCGGGCTGGCCCCGGTGCATTTTTTAAATACCCGCGAGAAATAGAGTTGATCGTCAAAAC
CAACATTGCGACCGACGGTGGCGATAGGCATCCGGGTGGTGCTCAAAAGCAGCTTCGCCTGGCTGATACG
TTGGTCCTCGCGCCAGCTTAAGACGCTAATCCCTAACTGCTGGCGGAAAAGATGTGACAGACGCGACGGC
GACAAGCAAACATGCTGTGCGACGCTGGCGATATCAAAATTGCTGTCTGCCAGGTGATCGCTGATGTACT
GACAAGCCTCGCGTACCCGATTATCCATCGGTGGATGGAGCGACTCGTTAATCGCTTCCATGCGCCGCAG
TAACAATTGCTCAAGCAGATTTATCGCCAGCAGCTCCGAATAGCGCCCTTCCCCTTGCCCGGCGTTAATG
ATTTGCCCAAACAGGTCGCTGAAATGCGGCTGGTGCGCTTCATCCGGGCGAAAGAACCCCGTATTGGCAA
ATATTGACGGCCAGTTAAGCCATTCATGCCAGTAGGCGCGCGGACGAAAGTAAACCCACTGGTGATACCA
TTCGCGAGCCTCCGGATGACGACCGTAGTGATGAATCTCTCCTGGCGGGAACAGCAAAATATCACCCGGT
CGGCAAACAAATTCTCGTCCCTGATTTTTCACCACCCCCTGACCGCGAATGGTGAGATTGAGAATATAAC
CTTTCATTCCCAGCGGTCGGTCGATAAAAAAATCGAGATAACCGTTGGCCTCAATCGGCGTTAAACCCGC
CACCAGATGGGCATTAAACGAGTATCCCGGCAGCAGGGGATCATTTTGCGCTTCAGCCATACTTTTCATA
CTCCCGCCATTCAGAGAAGAAACCAATTGTCCATATTGCATCAGACATTGCCGTCACTGCGTCTTTTACT
GGCTCTTCTCGCTAACCAAACCGGTAACCCCGCTTATTAAAAGCATTCTGTAACAAAGCGGGACCAAAGC
CATGACAAAAACGCGTAACAAAAGTGTCTATAATCACGGCAGAAAAGTCCACATTGATTATTTGCACGGC
GTCACACTTTGCTATGCCATAGCATTTTTATCCATAAGATTAGCGGATCCTACCTGACGCTTTTTATCGC
AACTCTCTACTGTTTCTCCATACCCGTTTTTTTGGGCTAGCGGCCGGCCTGGCCCGAAGGGTGAATTATG
TTTAAACGTTTAATGATGGTCGCTTTGCTGGTGATTGCACCTCTGAGTGCGGCAACCGCGGCAGACCAGA
CCAATCCGTATAAGCTGATGGACGAGGCGGCGCAGAAAACGTTCGATCGCCTGAAGAATGAGCAACCGCA
AATTCGGGCCAACCCGGATTATCTGCGTACCATTGTTGATCAGGAACTGCTGCCATACCGCCAGGTGAAA
TACGCCGGTGCGCTGGTGCTGGGCCAGTATTACAAGAGTGCGACCCCTGCTCAACGTGAAGCCTACTTTG
CCGCTTTCCGTGAGTACCTGAAGCAGGCTTACGGTCAGGCGCTGGCGATGTATCACGGTCAAACCTATCA
GATTGCGCCAGAACAGCCGCTGGGCGATAAAACCATTGTGCCTATTCGCGTTACCATTATTGACCCGAAT
GGCCGTCCGCCGGTGCGTCTGGACTTCCAGTGGCGTAAAAACTCCCAGACGGGCAATTGGCAGGCTTACG
ACATGATTGCTGAAGGCGTCAGTATGATCACCACCAAACAAAACGAGTGGGGAACGCTGCTGCGTACCAA
AGGTATCGACGGCCTGACTGCGCAACTGAAATCGATTTCTCAACAGAAAATCACTCTGGAAGAGAAAAAA
TAAGGCCCAGGCGGCCGGTACCAAATTCCAGAAAAGAGACGCTGAAAAGCGTCTTTTTTCGTTTTGGTCC
TGGTCTGAGGAATGGTTGTAAGCTTGGCTGTTTTGGCGGATGAGAGAAGATTTTCAGCCTGATACAGATT
AAATCAGAACGCAGAAGCGGTCTGATAAAACAGAATTTGCCTGGCGGCAGTAGCGCGGTGGTCCCACCTG
ACCCCATGCCGAACTCAGAAGTGAAACGCCGTAGCGCCGATGGTAGTGTGGGGTCTCCCCATGCGAGAGT
AGGGAACTGCCAGGCATCAAATAAAACGAAAGGCTCAGTCGAAAGACTGGGCCTTTCGTTTTATCTGTTG
TTTGTCGGTGAACGCTCTCCTGAGTAGGACAAATCCGCCGGGAGCGGATTTGAACGTTGCGAAGCAACGG
CCCGGAGGGTGGCGGGCAGGACGCCCGCCATAAACTGCCAGGCATCAAATTAAGCAGAAGGCCATCCTGA
CGGATGGCCTTTTTGCGTTTCTACAAACTCTTTTGTTTATTTTTCTAAATACATTCAAATATGTATCCGC
TCATGAGACAATAACCCTGATAAATGCTTCAATAATATTGAAAAAGGAAGAGTATGAGTATTCAACATTT
CCGTGTCGCCCTTATTCCCTTTTTTGCGGCATTTTGCCTTCCTGTTTTTGCTCACCCAGAAACGCTGGTG
AAAGTAAAAGATGCTGAAGATCAGTTGGGTGCACGAGTGGGTTACATCGAACTGGATCTCAACAGCGGTA
AGATCCTTGAGAGTTTTCGCCCCGAAGAACGTTTTCCAATGATGAGCACTTTTAAAGTTCTGCTATGTGG
CGCGGTATTATCCCGTGTTGACGCCGGGCAAGAGCAACTCGGTCGCCGCATACACTATTCTCAGAATGAC
TTGGTTGAGTACTCACCAGTCACAGAAAAGCATCTTACGGATGGCATGACAGTAAGAGAATTATGCAGTG
CTGCCATAACCATGAGTGATAACACTGCGGCCAACTTACTTCTGACAACGATCGGAGGACCGAAGGAGCT
AACCGCTTTTTTGCACAACATGGGGGATCATGTAACTCGCCTTGATCGTTGGGAACCGGAGCTGAATGAA
GCCATACCAAACGACGAGCGTGACACCACGATGCCTGCAGCAATGGCAACAACGTTGCGCAAACTATTAA
CTGGCGAACTACTTACTCTAGCTTCCCGGCAACAATTAATAGACTGGATGGAGGCGGATAAAGTTGCAGG
ACCACTTCTGCGCTCGGCCCTTCCGGCTGGCTGGTTTATTGCTGATAAATCTGGAGCCGGTGAGCGTGGG
TCTCGCGGTATCATTGCAGCACTGGGGCCAGATGGTAAGCCCTCCCGTATCGTAGTTATCTACACGACGG
GGAGTCAGGCAACTATGGATGAACGAAATAGACAGATCGCTGAGATAGGTGCCTCACTGATTAAGCATTG
GTAACTGTCAGACCAAGTTTACTCATATATACTTTAGATTGATT
[125 nt withheld, positions 4455-4579]
C
[141 nt withheld, positions 4581-4721]
CCTTTGACGTTGGAGTCCACGTTCTTT
[37 nt withheld, positions 4749-4785]
ACCCTATCTCGGGCTATTCTTTTGATTTATAAGGGATTTTGCCGATTTCGGCCTATTGGTTAAAAAATGA
GCTGATTTAACAAAAATTTAACGCGAATTTTAACAAAATATTAACGTTTACAATTTAAAAGGATCTAGGT
GAAGATCCTTTTTGATAATCTCATGACCAAAATCCCTTAACGTGAGTTTTCGTTCCACTGAGCGTCAGAC
CCCGTAGAAAAGATCAAAGGATCTTCTTGAGATCCTTTTTTTCTGCGCGTAATCTGCTGCTTGCAAACAA
AAAAACCACCGCTACCAGCGGTGGTTTGTTTGCCGGATCAAGAGCTACCAACTCTTTTTCCGAAGGTAAC
TGGCTCAGCAGAGCGCAGATACCAAATACTGTCCTTCTAGTGTAGCCGTAGTTAGGCCACCACTTCAAGA
ACTCTGTAGCACCGCCTACATACCTCGC
